>Addgene plasmid #20766 | pFA6a-6xGLY-S-tag-kanMX6 | depositor full sequence | sequence record 9658 | Author sequence
ACGCGGCCGCCAGCTGAAGCTTCGTACGCTGCAGGTCGACGGATCCCCGGGTTAATTAACGGGGGAGGCG
GGGGTGGAAAAGAAACCGCTGCTGCTAAATTCGAACGCCAGCACATGGACAGCTAGGGCGCGCCACTTCT
AAATAAGCGAATTTCTTATGATTTATGATTTTTATTATTAAATAAGTTATAAAAAAAATAAGTGTATACA
AATTTTAAAGTGACTCTTAGGTTTTAAAACGAAAATTCTTATTCTTGAGTAACTCTTTCCTGTAGGTCAG
GTTGCTTTCTCAGGTATAGTATGAGGTCGCTCTTATTGACCACACCTCTACCGGCAGATCCGCTAGGGAT
AACAGGGTAATATAGATCTGTTTAGCTTGCCTCGTCCCCGCCGGGTCACCCGGCCAGCGACATGGAGGCC
CAGAATACCCTCCTTGACAGTCTTGACGTGCGCAGCTCAGGGGCATGATGTGACTGTCGCCCGTACATTT
AGCCCATACATCCCCATGTATAATCATTTGCATCCATACATTTTGATGGCCGCACGGCGCGAAGCAAAAA
TTACGGCTCCTCGCTGCAGACCTGCGAGCAGGGAAACGCTCCCCTCACAGACGCGTTGAATTGTCCCCAC
GCCGCGCCCCTGTAGAGAAATATAAAAGGTTAGGATTTGCCACTGAGGTTCTTCTTTCATATACTTCCTT
TTAAAATCTTGCTAGGATACAGTTCTCACATCACATCCGAACATAAACAACCATGGGTAAGGAAAAGACT
CACGTTTCGAGGCCGCGATTAAATTCCAACATGGATGCTGATTTATATGGGTATAAATGGGCTCGCGATA
ATGTCGGGCAATCAGGTGCGACAATCTATCGATTGTATGGGAAGCCCGATGCGCCAGAGTTGTTTCTGAA
ACATGGCAAAGGTAGCGTTGCCAATGATGTTACAGATGAGATGGTCAGACTAAACTGGCTGACGGAATTT
ATGCCTCTTCCGACCATCAAGCATTTTATCCGTACTCCTGATGATGCATGGTTACTCACCACTGCGATCC
CCGGCAAAACAGCATTCCAGGTATTAGAAGAATATCCTGATTCAGGTGAAAATATTGTTGATGCGCTGGC
AGTGTTCCTGCGCCGGTTGCATTCGATTCCTGTTTGTAATTGTCCTTTTAACAGCGATCGCGTATTTCGT
CTCGCTCAGGCGCAATCACGAATGAATAACGGTTTGGTTGATGCGAGTGATTTTGATGACGAGCGTAATG
GCTGGCCTGTTGAACAAGTCTGGAAAGAAATGCATAAGCTTTTGCCATTCTCACCGGATTCAGTCGTCAC
TCATGGTGATTTCTCACTTGATAACCTTATTTTTGACGAGGGGAAATTAATAGGTTGTATTGATGTTGGA
CGAGTCGGAATCGCAGACCGATACCAGGATCTTGCCATCCTATGGAACTGCCTCGGTGAGTTTTCTCCTT
CATTACAGAAACGGCTTTTTCAAAAATATGGTATTGATAATCCTGATATGAATAAATTGCAGTTTCATTT
GATGCTCGATGAGTTTTTCTAATCAGTACTGACAATAAAAAGATTCTTGTTTTCAAGAACTTGTCATTTG
TATAGTTTTTTTATATTGTAGTTGTTCTATTTTAATCAAATGTTAGCGTGATTTATATTTTTTTTCGCCT
CGACATCATCTGCCCAGATGCGAAGTTAAGTGCGCAGAAAGTAATATCATGCGTCAATCGTATGTGAATG
CTGGTCGCTATACTGCTGTCGATTCGATACTAACGCCGCCATCCAGTTTAAACGAGCTCGAATTCATCGA
TGATATCAGATCCACTAGTGGCCTATGCGGCCGCGGATCTGCCGGTCTCCCTATAGTGAGTCGTATTAAT
TTCGATAAGCCAGGTTAACCTGCATTAATGAATCGGCCAACGCGCGGGGAGAGGCGGTTTGCGTATTGGG
CGCTCTTCCGCTTCCTCGCTCACTGACTCGCTGCGCTCGGTCGTTCGGCTGCGGCGAGCGGTATCAGCTC
ACTCAAAGGCGGTAATACGGTTATCCACAGAATCAGGGGATAACGCAGGAAAGAACATGTGAGCAAAAGG
CCAGCAAAAGGCCAGGAACCGTAAAAAGGCCGCGTTGCTGGCGTTTTTCCATAGGCTCCGCCCCCCTGAC
GAGCATCACAAAAATCGACGCTCAAGTCAGAGGTGGCGAAACCCGACAGGACTATAAAGATACCAGGCGT
TTCCCCCTGGAAGCTCCCTCGTGCGCTCTCCTGTTCCGACCCTGCCGCTTACCGGATACCTGTCCGCCTT
TCTCCCTTCGGGAAGCGTGGCGCTTTCTCAATGCTCACGCTGTAGGTATCTCAGTTCGGTGTAGGTCGTT
CGCTCCAAGCTGGGCTGTGTGCACGAACCCCCCGTTCAGCCCGACCGCTGCGCCTTATCCGGTAACTATC
GTCTTGAGTCCAACCCGGTAAGACACGACTTATCGCCACTGGCAGCAGCCACTGGTAACAGGATTAGCAG
AGCGAGGTATGTAGGCGGTGCTACAGAGTTCTTGAAGTGGTGGCCTAACTACGGCTACACTAGAAGGACA
GTATTTGGTATCTGCGCTCTGCTGAAGCCAGTTACCTTCGGAAAAAGAGTTGGTAGCTCTTGATCCGGCA
AACAAACCACCGCTGGTAGCGGTGGTTTTTTTGTTTGCAAGCAGCAGATTACGCGCAGAAAAAAAGGATC
TCAAGAAGATCCTTTGATCTTTTCTACGGGGTCTGACGCTCAGTGGAACGAAAACTCACGTTAAGGGATT
TTGGTCATGAGATTATCAAAAAGGATCTTCACCTAGATCCTTTTAAATTAAAAATGAAGTTTTAAATCAA
TCTAAAGTATATATGAGTAAACTTGGTCTGACAGTTACCAATGCTTAATCAGTGAGGCACCTATCTCAGC
GATCTGTCTATTTCGTTCATCCATAGTTGCCTGACTCCCCGTCGTGTAGATAACTACGATACGGGAGGGC
TTACCATCTGGCCCCAGTGCTGCAATGATACCGCGAGACCCACGCTCACCGGCTCCAGATTTATCAGCAA
TAAACCAGCCAGCCGGAAGGGCCGAGCGCAGAAGTGGTCCTGCAACTTTATCCGCCTCCATCCAGTCTAT
TAATTGTTGCCGGGAAGCTAGAGTAAGTAGTTCGCCAGTTAATAGTTTGCGCAACGTTGTTGCCATTGCT
ACAGGCATCGTGGTGTCACGCTCGTCGTTTGGTATGGCTTCATTCAGCTCCGGTTCCCAACGATCAAGGC
GAGTTACATGATCCCCCATGTTGTGCAAAAAAGCGGTTAGCTCCTTCGGTCCTCCGATCGTTGTCAGAAG
TAAGTTGGCCGCAGTGTTATCACTCATGGTTATGGCAGCACTGCATAATTCTCTTACTGTCATGCCATCC
GTAAGATGCTTTTCTGTGACTGGTGAGTACTCAACCAAGTCATTCTGAGAATAGTGTATGCGGCGACCGA
GTTGCTCTTGCCCGGCGTCAATACGGGATAATACCGCGCCACATAGCAGAACTTTAAAAGTGCTCATCAT
TGGAAAACGTTCTTCGGGGCGAAAACTCTCAAGGATCTTACCGCTGTTGAGATCCAGTTCGATGTAACCC
ACTCGTGCACCCAACTGATCTTCAGCATCTTTTACTTTCACCAGCGTTTCTGGGTGAGCAAAAACAGGAA
GGCAAAATGCCGCAAAAAAGGGAATAAGGGCGACACGGAAATGTTGAATACTCATACTCTTCCTTTTTCA
ATATTATTGAAGCATTTATCAGGGTTATTGTCTCATGAGCGGATACATATTTGAATGTATTTAGAAAAAT
AAACAAATAGGGGTTCCGCGCACATTTCCCCGAAAAGTGCCACCTGACGTCTAAGAAACCATTATTATCA
TGACATTAACCTATAAAAATAGGCGTATCACGAGGCCCTTTCGTCTCGCGCGTTTCGGTGATGACGGTGA
AAACCTCTGACACATGCAGCTCCCGGAGACGGTCACAGCTTGTCTGTAAGCGGATGCCGGGAGCAGACAA
GCCCGTCAGGGCGCGTCAGCGGGTGTTGGCGGGTGTCGGGGCTGGCTTAACTATGCGGCATCAGAGCAGA
TTGTACTGAGAGTGCACCATATGGACATATTGTCGTTAGAACGCGGCTACAATTAATACATAACCTTATG
TATCATACACATACGATTTAGGTGACACTATAGA
Features (pLannotate 1.2.2; 11 found; start..end, strand, type, name):
     79..123     +  CDS            S-Tag: affinity and epitope tag derived from pancreatic ribonuclease A
    147..334     +  terminator     ADH1 terminator: S. cerevisiae ADH1; transcription terminator for the S. cerevisiae alcohol dehydrogenase 1 (ADH1) gene
    409..1765    +  gene           kanMX: yeast selectable marker conferring kanamycin resistance (Wach et al., 1994)
   1870..1888    -  promoter       T7 promoter: promoter for bacteriophage T7 RNA polymerase
   1910..1963    -  CDS            lacI (fragment): lac repressor; lacI; The lac repressor binds to the lac operator to inhibit transcription in E. coli. This inhibition can be relieved by adding lactose or isopropyl-β-D-thiogalactopyranoside (IPTG).
   2146..2734    -  rep_origin     ori: high-copy-number ColE1/pMB1/pBR322/pUC origin of replication
   2905..3765    -  CDS            AmpR: β-lactamase; bla; confers resistance to ampicillin, carbenicillin, and related antibiotics
   3766..3870    -  promoter       AmpR promoter: bla
   3965..4000    +  CDS            rop (fragment): Rop protein, which maintains plasmids at low copy number; rop
   4102..4153    +  misc_feature   bom (fragment): basis of mobility region from pBR322
   4216..4234    +  promoter       SP6 promoter: promoter for bacteriophage SP6 RNA polymerase
