[The description below was written by a language model from this plasmid's Addgene catalogue record and pLannotate feature annotations shown in this document.]
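Description:
pFA6a-6xGLY-S-tag-kanMX6 is a 4,234 nt template plasmid built on the pFA6a backbone for PCR-based C-terminal epitope tagging of chromosomal genes in Saccharomyces cerevisiae. It is catalogued as an empty backbone: it carries no gene of interest and has no annotated yeast origin or centromere, so it is not designed to replicate in yeast. Instead it serves as the source of an amplifiable tagging module. In E. coli it is propagated through a high-copy ColE1/pUC-type origin and selected with ampicillin via the β-lactamase gene and its native promoter. Short lacI, rop and bom fragments are backbone remnants with no evident function.

The module begins with the S-tag, a short affinity and epitope tag derived from pancreatic ribonuclease A. According to the plasmid name, a six-glycine linker precedes it, although the linker is not separately annotated in the feature table. Such a flexible spacer is meant to set the tag apart from the protein it is fused to. The tag is followed by the ADH1 transcription terminator, which supplies 3′ end formation for the tagged gene. Next comes the kanMX cassette, which confers G418 resistance for selecting yeast integrants. The record lists PacI and PmeI as the cloning sites, and SP6 and T7 promoters flank the region and serve as sequencing primer sites.

In typical use, the linker–tag–terminator–marker unit is amplified with primers carrying homology to the 3′ end of a target open reading frame and its downstream region. Homologous recombination then fuses the tag in frame at the native locus, so the tagged protein stays under its own promoter and can be detected or purified through the S-tag.
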