Addgene plasmid #20766: pFA6a-6xGLY-S-tag-kanMX6
Purpose: (Empty Backbone)
Depositing lab: Mark Hochstrasser. Depositing organization: Yale University. Publication: Small epitope-linker modules for PCR-based C-terminal tagging in Saccharomyces cerevisiae. Funakoshi M, Hochstrasser M. Yeast. 2009 Feb 25. 26(3):185-192. 10.1002/yea.1658 PubMed 19243080.
Backbone
  Vector backbone: pFA6a
  Backbone size (bp): 2513
  Vector type: Yeast Expression ; PCR-based C-terminal tagging
  Selectable markers: G418
Growth in bacteria
  Bacterial resistance: Ampicillin, 100 μg/mL
  Growth temperature: 37°C
  Growth strain: DH5alpha
  Copy number: Unknown
Gene/Insert
  Gene/Insert name: None
  Cloning method: Restriction Enzyme; 5′ cloning site PacI (unknown if destroyed); 3′ cloning site PmeI (unknown if destroyed)
  Sequencing primers: 5′ SP6; 3′ T7
Terms and licenses: Academic/Nonprofit Terms; Industry Terms: Not Available to Industry
How to cite: pFA6a-6xGLY-S-tag-kanMX6 was a gift from Mark Hochstrasser (Addgene plasmid # 20766 ; http://n2t.net/addgene:20766 ; RRID:Addgene_20766)
