>Addgene plasmid #20766 | pFA6a-6xGLY-S-tag-kanMX6 | addgene partial sequence | sequence record 26619 | 20766 with T7
NGGCNNCTAGTGGANCTGATATCATCGATGAATTCGAGCTCGTTTAAACTGGATGGCGGCGTTAGTATCG
AATCGACAGCAGTATAGCGACCAGCATTCACATACGATTGACGCATGATATTACTTTCTGCGCACTTAAC
TTCGCATCTGGGCAGATGATGTCGAGGCGAAAAAAAATATAAATCACGCTAACATTTGATTAAAATAGAA
CAACTACAATATAAAAAAACTATACAAATGACAAGTTCTTGAAAACAAGAATCTTTTTATTGTCAGTACT
GATTAGAAAAACTCATCGAGCATCAAATGAAACTGCAATTTATTCATATCAGGATTATCAATACCATATT
TTTGAAAAAGCCGTTTCTGTAATGAAGGAGAAAACTCACCGAGGCAGTTCCATAGGATGGCAAGATCCTG
GTATCGGTCTGCGATTCCGACTCGTCCAACATCAATACAACCTATTAATTTCCCCTCGTCAAAAATAAGG
TTATCAAGTGAGAAATCACCATGAGTGACGACTGAATCCGGTGAGAATGGCAAAAGCTTATGCATTTCTT
TCCAGACTTGTTCAACAGGCCAGCCATTACGCTCGTCATCAAAATCACTCGCATCAACCAAACCGTTATT
CATTCGTGANTGCNCCTGANCGAGACGAAATACGCGATCGCTGTTAAAAGGACAATTACAAACAGGAATC
GAATGNACCGGCGC
